Addgene plasmid #179200: pJH1863
Purpose: Pacr-2::D3cpv unc-54 3' UTR C.elegans neural expression of D3cpv
Depositing lab: Mei Zhen. Depositing organization: Sinai Health System. Publication: An imbalancing act: gap junctions reduce the backward motor circuit activity to bias C. elegans for forward locomotion. Kawano T, Po MD, Gao S, Leung G, Ryu WS, Zhen M. Neuron. 2011 Nov 17;72(4):572-86. doi: 10.1016/j.neuron.2011.09.005. PubMed 22099460.
Backbone
  Vector backbone: pBSK
  Backbone manufacturer: stratagene
  Backbone size w/o insert (bp): 6992
  Total vector size (bp): 8951
  Vector type: Worm Expression
Growth in bacteria
  Bacterial resistance: Ampicillin, 100 μg/mL
  Growth temperature: 37°C
  Growth strain: DH5alpha
  Copy number: High Copy
Gene/Insert
  Gene/Insert name: D3cpv
  Insert size (bp): 1959
  Promoter: Pacr-2
  Cloning method: Restriction Enzyme; 5′ cloning site XmaI (not destroyed); 3′ cloning site EcoRI (not destroyed)
  Sequencing primers: 5′ CGgatcccatggtgagcaagggcg; 3′ TTGGAATTcttactcgatgttgtgg
Terms and licenses: Academic/Nonprofit Terms; Industry Terms: Not Available to Industry
How to cite: pJH1863 was a gift from Mei Zhen (Addgene plasmid # 179200 ; http://n2t.net/addgene:179200 ; RRID:Addgene_179200)
