[The description below was written by a language model from this plasmid's Addgene catalogue record and pLannotate feature annotations shown in this document.]
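Description:
pJH1863 is a C. elegans expression plasmid built on a pBluescript-type (pBSK) backbone, about 8.9 kb in total. It is propagated in E. coli as a high-copy plasmid through a ColE1/pUC-type origin and selected with ampicillin via the bla (AmpR) gene and its promoter. The annotation also picks up residual bacterial vector sequence: fragments of rop, bom and lacI, plus the CAP site, lac promoter and lac operator. None of these plays a part in worm expression.

The payload is D3cpv, a roughly 2 kb genetically encoded calcium indicator of the cameleon family, cloned between XmaI and EcoRI sites. The feature table shows its architecture: an enhanced cyan fluorescent protein as FRET donor, then a calmodulin-derived calcium-sensing domain, then circularly permuted cp173Venus as the yellow FRET acceptor. The annotation tool matched the calmodulin segment to a sea urchin homologue, which reflects sequence similarity only. Calcium binding changes the conformation of the sensor and increases energy transfer from donor to acceptor, so the yellow-to-cyan emission ratio reports intracellular calcium.

Expression is driven by the acr-2 promoter and terminated by the unc-54 3' UTR, according to the catalogue entry. Neither element is annotated, but the unannotated region of roughly 3.6 kb upstream of the coding sequence is consistent with the promoter. A short match to aex-5 downstream of the sensor probably lies in the genomic fragment carrying the 3' UTR. The stated purpose is neural expression of D3cpv in worms, and the associated publication concerns motor circuit activity in forward and backward locomotion, which fits ratiometric calcium imaging of neurons.
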