Features (pLannotate 1.2.2; 13 found; start..end, strand, type, name):
   3667..4344    +  CDS            Enhanced Cyan-Emitting GFP: Enhanced Cyan-Emitting GFP is a basic (constitutively fluorescent) cyan fluorescent protein published in 2002, derived from Aequorea victoria.
   4348..4704    +  CDS            CALMA_ARBPU (fragment): Experimental evidence at protein level: Swiss-Prot protein existence level 1. Calmodulin mediates the control of a large number of enzymes, ion channels and other proteins by Ca(2+). Among the enzymes to be stimulated by the calmodulin-Ca(2+) complex are a number of protein kinases and phosphatases. From Arbacia punctulata (Punctuate sea urchin).
   4885..5619    +  CDS            cp173Venus: circularly permuted form of the Venus yellow fluorescent protein (Nagai et al., 2004) efficient FRET acceptor for CFP
   6229..6381    +  CDS            aex-5 (fragment): AEX5_CAEEL - Also known as kpc-3 From Caenorhabditis elegans.
   6509..6544    +  CDS            rop (fragment): Rop protein, which maintains plasmids at low copy number; rop
   6646..6745    +  misc_feature   bom (fragment): basis of mobility region from pBR322
   6843..6947    +  promoter       AmpR promoter: bla
   6948..7808    +  CDS            AmpR: β-lactamase; bla; confers resistance to ampicillin, carbenicillin, and related antibiotics
   7979..8567    +  rep_origin     ori: high-copy-number ColE1/pMB1/pBR322/pUC origin of replication
   8750..8842    +  CDS            lacI (fragment): lac repressor; lacI; The lac repressor binds to the lac operator to inhibit transcription in E. coli. This inhibition can be relieved by adding lactose or isopropyl-β-D-thiogalactopyranoside (IPTG).
   8855..8876    +  protein_bind   CAP binding site: CAP binding activates transcription in the presence of cAMP. E. coli catabolite activator protein
   8891..8921    +  promoter       lac promoter: promoter for the E. coli lac operon
   8929..1       +  protein_bind   lac operator (across the origin): The lac repressor binds to the lac operator to inhibit transcription in E. coli. This inhibition can be relieved by adding lactose or isopropyl-β-D-thiogalactopyranoside (IPTG). lac repressor encoded by lacI
>Addgene plasmid #179200 | pJH1863 | addgene full sequence | sequence record 354908 | Addgene NGS Result
ATTTCACACAGGAAACAGCTATGACCATGATTACGCCAAGCTGTAAGTTTAAACATGATCTTACTAACTA
ACTATTCTCATTTAAATTTTCAGAGCTTAAAAATGGCTGAAATCACTCACAACGATGGATACGCTAACAA
CTTGGAAATGAAATAAGCTTGGGCTGCAGCATGCGGCCGCATTCTTGGAATTTCGCGTTTTCCATTTTCC
GTTGTTTTTTCATTTTATAAAAGTTTCAGCACCTACATTTTTCAATATTTCTTCAATGGAGAATAAATCA
GTTGAATCAGTTGAAAAACAAAGTCAGAGCTGTGGAAGTCGAAATTTAAGAGCTTTTTTTTTAATTTTTT
ATAGTTGTTGTAAAGCTTATTAGTATACCGCACCTACTGTTAATATGAACCATCAAATGTTACTCTTCCT
TTTTCATTAAAAAAAACTTTCAGTTTGCCCCGCCGGTGCGATTCCTTATAAGATGCCACAAGTTTTGTTA
TGCGACCCGACAATTGTTAATATCCGTCCATACGACTATAAGGTTTGGTTTTATTCGCATTTTATTGTTT
TGTTTTTGGATCAACTCTATCAAAAAAACAATATTCGTTCATGATACTAATGACTAATGAGTTTTCAGTG
CGTTGAAGCAGCAAACGGACAATATCTTCCTGCCGATGGCCGATCTCTTTGCTGCAAGACCACCACTCTG
TACTCGTTTGCCTCGGTTTTTGGAGAGGCTAAAATAAGCCCTCGGCTAGTGCCAAATCCCCCTCTTTCAG
CGATCGAATATGTGCGTCGGTATTTTTTGTTCCTCTTATTTTTTGTCTTAGACATCAACGCCGCCGCCGT
AAAACAGAAGACATGTTTCCGTACTTCCAGGTCACTTTGAACGTTCACACATCCGCCAAAGAGCACTCAC
CGGAAATTAGAACTGGAGATCATTTTGTGCTGACACCATACAAACTCTACGAGCCGGCATATTTGAAAAA
AATCAAACTGTTCACAGACTTTGGTCATGGCTCATTTGTGCATGTTATACTTTTTGGTAAATCTATTGAA
CATGTTCGGAGTGTTCATGCGAGCGTAACTAAGTTTTGAGAAAAAAAGAATGAGAGAATAACTAGGGCTT
TTGTCTTTTTTTGTGAATATCTGGTTATGTTTGAAGATCCAATGTCAACAACTGAAACAATGCAACTTTA
TTATGACCGACCAACATCCAATGGGAAAACTATCAATTTAGATGAGCCAATTCCAGACGGAGGTTTCAAT
AATTAAAAAAAAATTAAGAATAATCAAATAACATGCGCTTTTCAGGATTCATTTCTAAGAAAATATTCAA
TGCGGCTCCAATTACACAAATAGAAAACCCATCACGTCCGGGTCCAATAAAAGAATGTGAGAACTTTCTT
CTTGAAAAATGAACATATTGAATTGCACCAAACGCAAACAAGAAACTCTAAATTTCAGATCGAAAATTGT
GGATTGTGCTCATTTTCAAGACCACAAGCCCGTTTGGTCGAGTTTATATTCTTTCCACCAAGGATTTGCA
CAGCAAGTATAGATCAGTCACCGATTTTTTGAAATCCGACACAGGAAACATGCTAGGAACTCCTGTGGCT
GGAACTTATTTTTATGTGAGTTTTGTTTTGAACCCTCAACTATAAAATTGTCGGCCCGTTTTGTTTTCAG
CTCACCACCGACTGATTTTCATTTCAAAATTAATGCAGATTTCTACGTGTTCTTTTTCAAATAAATTTAT
ATATTTTTTGTTCTCTCACAAAATAAATAATTTCGAGAGTTAAGTGATCATTCTCAGACATATTCTATAA
TTGTCCGTCAGGAAACAGATAGAGGAACCTTTGATAAATAAATTATAAAAGGCCGACAGGGAAATGCTTC
TCCCTCGACTCTGTTAGAAGCGAAGAGGCAATTTTTAAAAATTTCCCATTTTTATGCGTTTTTCTGATTT
CCAAAGTCACGCATCATTTACCAACCGCAACGATTCATAAGGACGTAATGTTGATTTTCTGGACGATTTT
TATATAGTTTTGATGTGAAATTCGCTTTATTTGTCTGAAAGTGGAACAGATTTAGTGTGGATTTAACCGA
AAAATGCAGATCTTTTAAAAATTTAAACCAGTGTTTTGTTGCCTTATTTGCGAAAAAAAATTGTGATATT
TCGAGTATTGCTGCAATTTGATTAGTAAAATGTTAGGATATAAGTATTTAAAAAGTATAATTGGTTGAAT
TTTCTTTTTCATCACCGACTTCCAAAAATATAGAGATACTGAGTTTTCACCATTTTTTGAATGTAAATAA
AAACATTTTGAACACTTGTGCTGGGATTCAATCCAAATACATTCACTGTCATTTAATATTATTATATATC
AAAATAAAACGCATAACTTTTTCTGTTTTTTTTTAAATTTTTTCAAAATGTAGGTTTGGTAAGTTAAGGT
AAGGTTAGGCAATGTAGGTAAACACGAGATGATACTCCACGTTGAAAATTGTTTTCATAAATACAGTTTA
GATTGAACTGAAGGATTTTATCGTCTAATAGAATATAATTTTTTAGTTCAAGATTTAGGATTTGTTTTCA
CTTTTTTTTAGATTCAAGACATATATCTCGCAAAATGAGTTTTGTCTTTGAGCCATCTTGTCATCATAGC
ACATTGAATTTTGTTGTTCGCAAGACGGAATATATGTTCCCAGCTGCAAATTTTGTGTCGGATATTTCTT
CTTTAGCGAAAGGCGTTAAAAACCAAAAATAGTCGAAGCGTTTGATATGTGTCCCGTTGGTTTTTCGTGT
CCATCTATTCTGTTTCGAGTACACATGTTGCGACGCGGCACTGATGAAAAAGTGAAAGAGCTAGTGTCAC
ACACAAACACTAAGTATGCTCATGTGAGTGTGTAGATATGTGTAGATGTATGTCCTGAAGGAATAAAAAG
ACTTTTTGAAGCTACATTTTTAAACAAAAAAAGACAGAAACATGAAGCACAACTCTCTATTCTGTCGAAC
GGCGTGTGCAACTCACGCACACCCAAAAATATGAAATATAACATTCGCACCAACAAAGCGCGAATATCAA
TGAATCTCGAGGGAACGATGGCTGCCTGCCGGCGCGTGTTGCTCTTCTGTCATTGGGATAACTGGCGGGT
CTGTTGGGTCCGTCCTTTAGACCATTTGACTACACTGCCCTGCATATGTGTGAAACGTCGTCGTTGCTGT
TGGGAGCTGTCTGTGTGTATGTGTGTGTGTGTGAGTATGGAGCAGTAAAAAGCTGCCGATACGAGAAGCG
TCGCCCCGGACGGACGGCGATGGCGCATCGCCAAATGTGTCATTTTAGTTGTCTTCACGAACCAGAGGGC
CCACGACGGACGGGCGGCCACGCCCACCTCAACCAGAATATCCTTCCTTCTCCCACCCACCCTTGCGGAC
GCGCGGATGCGCTGAACAAAAAGGCGACGAAGAAGAAGAAGAAGAAGCTGAACGAAGAAAAAAGCATCAA
AAGAAGTGAAGCGGCTCTACCACCCCGACCACCTTCCTCCACAGGAAGGACGCCGTTTTCATCCCGGGAT
TGGCCAAAGGACCCAAAGGTATGTTTCGAATGATACTAACATAACATAGAACATTTTCAGGAGGACCCTT
GGCTAGCGTCGACGGATCCCATGGTGAGCAAGGGCGAGGAGCTGTTCACCGGGGTGGTGCCCATCCTGGT
CGAGCTGGACGGCGACGTAAACGGCCACAGGTTCAGCGTGTCCGGCGAGGGCGAGGGCGATGCCACCTAC
GGCAAGCTGACCCTGAAGTTCATCTGCACCACCGGCAAGCTGCCCGTGCCCTGGCCCACCCTCGTGACCA
CCCTGACCTGGGGCGTGCAGTGCTTCAGCCGCTACCCCGACCACATGAAGCAGCACGACTTCTTCAAGTC
CGCCATGCCCGAAGGCTACGTCCAGGAGCGTACCATCTTCTTCAAGGACGACGGCAACTACAAGACCCGC
GCCGAGGTGAAGTTCGAGGGCGACACCCTGGTGAACCGCATCGAGCTGAAGGGCATCGACTTCAAGGAGG
ACGGCAACATCCTGGGGCACAAGCTGGAGTACAACTACATCAGCCACAACGTCTATATCACCGCCGACAA
GCAGAAGAACGGCATCAAGGCCCACTTCAAGATCCGCCACAACATCGAGGACGGCAGCGTGCAGCTCGCC
GACCACTACCAGCAGAACACCCCCATCGGCGACGGCCCCGTGCTGCTGCCCGACAACCACTACCTGAGCA
CCCAGTCCGCCCTGAGCAAAGACCCCAACGAGAAGCGCGATCACATGGTCCTGCTGGAGTTCGTGACCGC
CGCCCGCATGCATGACCAACTGACAGAAGAGCAGATTGCAGAGTTCAAAGAAGCCTTCTCATTATTGGAC
AAGGATGGGGACGGCACCATCACCACAAAGGAACTTGGCACCGCTCTGAGGTCGCTTGGACAAAACCCAA
CGGAAGCAGAATTGCAGGATATGATCAATGAAGTCGATGCTGATGGCAATGGAACGATTTACTTTCCTGA
ATTTCTTACTATGATGGCTAGAAAAATGAAGGACACAGACAGCGAAGAGGAAATCCGAGAAGCATTCCGT
GTTTTTGACAAGGATGGGAACGGCTACATCAGCGCTGCTGAATTACGTCACGTCATGACAAACCTCGGGG
AGAAGTTAACAGATGAAGAAGTTGATGAAATGATAAGGGAAGCAGATATCGATGGTGATGGCCAAGTAAA
CTATGAAGAGTTTGTACAAATGATGACAGCAAAGGGGGGGAAGAGGCGCTGGCAGAAAACAGGCCATGCT
GTCCGAGCATTCGGAAGACTGAAGAAGATCTCCAGCTCCGGGGCACTGGAGCTCATGGACGGCGGCGTGC
AGCTCGCCGACCACTACCAGCAGAACACCCCCATCGGCGACGGCCCCGTGCTGCTGCCCGACAACCACTA
CCTGAGCTACCAGTCCGCCCTGAGCAAAGACCCCAACGAGAAGCGCGATCACATGGTCCTGCTGGAGTTC
GTGACCGCCGCCGGGATCACTCTCGGCATGGACGAGCTGTACAAGGGTGGCAGCGGTGGCATGGTGAGCA
AGGGCGAGGAGCTGTTCACCGGGGTGGTGCCCATCCTGGTCGAGCTGGACGGCGACGTAAACGGCCACAA
GTTCAGCGTGTCCGGCGAGGGCGAGGGCGATGCCACCTACGGCAAGCTGACCCTGAAGCTGATCTGCACC
ACCGGCAAGCTGCCCGTGCCCTGGCCCACCCTCGTGACCACCCTGGGCTACGGCCTGCAGTGCTTCGCCC
GCTACCCCGACCACATGAAGCAGCACGACTTCTTCAAGTCCGCCATGCCCGAAGGCTACGTCCAGGAGCG
CACCATCTTCTTCAAGGACGACGGCAACTACAAGACCCGCGCCGAGGTGAAGTTCGAGGGCGACACCCTG
GTGAACCGCATCGAGCTGAAGGGCATCGACTTCAAGGAGGACGGCAACATCCTGGGGCACAAGCTGGAGT
ACAACTACAACAGCCACAACGTCTATATCACCGCCGACAAGCAGAAGAACGGCATCAAGGCCAACTTCAA
GATCCGCCACAACATCGAGTAAGAATTCCAACTGAGCGCCGGTCGCTACCATTACCAACTTGTCTGGTGT
CAAAAATAATAGGGGCCGCTGTCATCAGAGTAAGTTTAAACTGAGTTCTACTAACTAACGAGTAATATTT
AAATTTTCAGCATCTCGCGCCCGTGCCTCTGACTTCTAAGTCCAATTACTCTTCAACATCCCTACATGCT
CTTTCTCCCTGTGCTCCCACCCCCTATTTTTGTTATTATCAAAAAACTTCTCTTAATTTCTTTGTTTTTT
AGCTTCTTTTAAGTCACCTCTAACAATGAAATTGTGTAGATTCAAAAATAGAATTAATTCGTAATAAAAA
GTCGAAAAAAATTGTGCTCCCTCCCCCCATTAATAATAATTCTATCCCAAAATCTACACAATGTTCTGTG
TACACTTCTTATGTTTTTTACTTCTGATAAATTTTTTTGAAACATCATAGAAAAAACCGCACACAAAATA
CCTTATCATATGTTACGTTTCAGTTTATGACCGCAATTTTTATTTCTTCGCACGTCTGGGCCTCTCATGA
CGTCAAATCATGCTCATCGTGAAAAAGTTTTGGAGTATTTTTGGAATTTTTCAATCAAGTGAAAGTTTAT
GAAATTAATTTTCCTGCTTTTGCTTTTTGGGGTTTCCCCTATTGTTTGTCAAGATTTCGAGGACGGCGTT
TTTCTTGCTAAAATCACAAGTATTGATGAGCACGATGCAAGAAAGATCGGAAGAAGGTTTGGGTTTGAGG
CTCAGTGGAAGGTGAGTAGAAGTTGATAATTTGAAAGTGGAGTAGTGTCTATGGGGTTTTTGCCTTAAAT
GACAGAATACATTCCCAATATACCAAACATAACTGTTTCCTACTAGTCGGCCGTACGGGCCCTTTCGTCT
CGCGCGTTTCGGTGATGACGGTGAAAACCTCTGACACATGCAGCTCCCGGAGACGGTCACAGCTTGTCTG
TAAGCGGATGCCGGGAGCAGACAAGCCCGTCAGGGCGCGTCAGCGGGTGTTGGCGGGTGTCGGGGCTGGC
TTAACTATGCGGCATCAGAGCAGATTGTACTGAGAGTGCACCATATGCGGTGTGAAATACCGCACAGATG
CGTAAGGAGAAAATACCGCATCAGGCGGCCTTAAGGGCCTCGTGATACGCCTATTTTTATAGGTTAATGT
CATGATAATAATGGTTTCTTAGACGTCAGGTGGCACTTTTCGGGGAAATGTGCGCGGAACCCCTATTTGT
TTATTTTTCTAAATACATTCAAATATGTATCCGCTCATGAGACAATAACCCTGATAAATGCTTCAATAAT
ATTGAAAAAGGAAGAGTATGAGTATTCAACATTTCCGTGTCGCCCTTATTCCCTTTTTTGCGGCATTTTG
CCTTCCTGTTTTTGCTCACCCAGAAACGCTGGTGAAAGTAAAAGATGCTGAAGATCAGTTGGGTGCACGA
GTGGGTTACATCGAACTGGATCTCAACAGCGGTAAGATCCTTGAGAGTTTTCGCCCCGAAGAACGTTTTC
CAATGATGAGCACTTTTAAAGTTCTGCTATGTGGCGCGGTATTATCCCGTATTGACGCCGGGCAAGAGCA
ACTCGGTCGCCGCATACACTATTCTCAGAATGACTTGGTTGAGTACTCACCAGTCACAGAAAAGCATCTT
ACGGATGGCATGACAGTAAGAGAATTATGCAGTGCTGCCATAACCATGAGTGATAACACTGCGGCCAACT
TACTTCTGACAACGATCGGAGGACCGAAGGAGCTAACCGCTTTTTTGCACAACATGGGGGATCATGTAAC
TCGCCTTGATCGTTGGGAACCGGAGCTGAATGAAGCCATACCAAACGACGAGCGTGACACCACGATGCCT
GTAGCAATGGCAACAACGTTGCGCAAACTATTAACTGGCGAACTACTTACTCTAGCTTCCCGGCAACAAT
TAATAGACTGGATGGAGGCGGATAAAGTTGCAGGACCACTTCTGCGCTCGGCCCTTCCGGCTGGCTGGTT
TATTGCTGATAAATCTGGAGCCGGTGAGCGTGGGTCTCGCGGTATCATTGCAGCACTGGGGCCAGATGGT
AAGCCCTCCCGTATCGTAGTTATCTACACGACGGGGAGTCAGGCAACTATGGATGAACGAAATAGACAGA
TCGCTGAGATAGGTGCCTCACTGATTAAGCATTGGTAACTGTCAGACCAAGTTTACTCATATATACTTTA
GATTGATTTAAAACTTCATTTTTAATTTAAAAGGATCTAGGTGAAGATCCTTTTTGATAATCTCATGACC
AAAATCCCTTAACGTGAGTTTTCGTTCCACTGAGCGTCAGACCCCGTAGAAAAGATCAAAGGATCTTCTT
GAGATCCTTTTTTTCTGCGCGTAATCTGCTGCTTGCAAACAAAAAAACCACCGCTACCAGCGGTGGTTTG
TTTGCCGGATCAAGAGCTACCAACTCTTTTTCCGAAGGTAACTGGCTTCAGCAGAGCGCAGATACCAAAT
ACTGTTCTTCTAGTGTAGCCGTAGTTAGGCCACCACTTCAAGAACTCTGTAGCACCGCCTACATACCTCG
CTCTGCTAATCCTGTTACCAGTGGCTGCTGCCAGTGGCGATAAGTCGTGTCTTACCGGGTTGGACTCAAG
ACGATAGTTACCGGATAAGGCGCAGCGGTCGGGCTGAACGGGGGGTTCGTGCACACAGCCCAGCTTGGAG
CGAACGACCTACACCGAACTGAGATACCTACAGCGTGAGCTATGAGAAAGCGCCACGCTTCCCGAAGGGA
GAAAGGCGGACAGGTATCCGGTAAGCGGCAGGGTCGGAACAGGAGAGCGCACGAGGGAGCTTCCAGGGGG
AAACGCCTGGTATCTTTATAGTCCTGTCGGGTTTCGCCACCTCTGACTTGAGCGTCGATTTTTGTGATGC
TCGTCAGGGGGGCGGAGCCTATGGAAAAACGCCAGCAACGCGGCCTTTTTACGGTTCCTGGCCTTTTGCT
GGCCTTTTGCTCACATGTTCTTTCCTGCGTTATCCCCTGATTCTGTGGATAACCGTATTACCGCCTTTGA
GTGAGCTGATACCGCTCGCCGCAGCCGAACGACCGAGCGCAGCGAGTCAGTGAGCGAGGAAGCGGAAGAG
CGCCCAATACGCAAACCGCCTCTCCCCGCGCGTTGGCCGATTCATTAATGCAGCTGGCACGACAGGTTTC
CCGACTGGAAAGCGGGCAGTGAGCGCAACGCAATTAATGTGAGTTAGCTCACTCATTAGGCACCCCAGGC
TTTACACTTTATGCTTCCGGCTCGTATGTTGTGTGGAATTGTGAGCGGATAACA
